Addgene plasmid #100087: Ezh2[SET]-dCas9
Purpose: Catalytic domain [SET] of mouse Ezh2 fused to N-terminus of dCas9; pCDNA3 vector backbone, mammalian expression
Depositing lab: David Segal. Publication: dCas9-based epigenome editing suggests acquisition of histone methylation is not sufficient for target gene repression. O'Geen H, Ren C, Nicolet CM, Perez AA, Halmai J, Le VM, Mackay JP, Farnham PJ, Segal DJ. Nucleic Acids Res. 2017 Sep 29;45(17):9901-9916. doi: 10.1093/nar/gkx578. PubMed 28973434.
Backbone
  Vector backbone: pcDNA3.3-TOPO
  Backbone manufacturer: ThermoFisher
  Backbone size w/o insert (bp): 5407
  Total vector size (bp): 10723
  Vector type: Mammalian Expression, CRISPR
  Selectable markers: Neomycin (select with G418)
Growth in bacteria
  Bacterial resistance: Ampicillin, 100 μg/mL
  Growth temperature: 37°C
  Growth strain: DH5alpha
  Copy number: High Copy
Gene/Insert
  Gene/Insert name: Ezh2[SET] (alt name: KMT6)
  Species: M. musculus (mouse)
  Insert size (bp): 795
  Mutation: Ezh2[SET] includes aa 482-746
  GenBank ID: NP_031997.2
  Entrez Gene: Ezh2 (a.k.a. Enx-1, Enx1h, KMT6, mKIAA4065)
  Promoter: CMV
  Tag / fusion protein: 3XFLag-NLS-Ezh2[SET]-dCas9-NLS
  Cloning method: Gibson Cloning
  Sequencing primers: 5′ CMV-F; 3′ polyA TK-R
Terms and licenses: Academic/Nonprofit Terms; Industry Terms: Not Available to Industry
How to cite: Ezh2[SET]-dCas9 was a gift from David Segal (Addgene plasmid # 100087 ; http://n2t.net/addgene:100087 ; RRID:Addgene_100087)
