[The description below was written by a language model from this plasmid's Addgene catalogue record, the feature table of its GenBank file and pLannotate feature annotations shown in this document.]
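Description:
Ezh2[SET]-dCas9 is a 10.7 kb mammalian expression plasmid for CRISPR-based epigenome editing, built by Gibson cloning in a pcDNA3.3-TOPO backbone. It is maintained in E. coli at high copy through a ColE1/pUC-type origin with ampicillin selection (AmpR), and also carries an f1 phage origin. For mammalian cells, an SV40 enhancer/early promoter (which includes the SV40 origin) drives a neomycin phosphotransferase gene terminated by an SV40 poly(A) signal, allowing G418 selection of stable transfectants.

The payload is a single fusion protein expressed from the CMV immediate-early enhancer and promoter and terminated by the HSV thymidine kinase poly(A) signal. The catalogue gives the order as 3xFLAG, NLS, Ezh2[SET], dCas9, NLS, whereas the depositor's feature map places an SV40 NLS just ahead of the 3xFLAG tag. The SET fragment covers residues 482–746 of mouse Ezh2, the catalytic histone methyltransferase domain of the PRC2 subunit responsible for H3K27 methylation. It is joined to the N-terminus of Streptococcus pyogenes Cas9 carrying the D10A and H840A mutations, which abolish nuclease activity while preserving guide-RNA-directed DNA binding. A bipartite nucleoplasmin NLS follows dCas9. The depositor's map also annotates a P2A element after this NLS, but no downstream coding sequence is annotated, so it may be a remnant of a parental construct.

No guide RNA cassette is annotated, so an sgRNA would need to be supplied separately. The construct is meant to recruit Ezh2 methyltransferase activity to chosen genomic loci, to test whether depositing histone methylation there affects target gene expression. A further 3.1 kb partial sequencing record covers only backbone elements.
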