LOCUS       Exported 10723 bp ds-DNA circular SYN 20-SEP-2017
DEFINITION  synthetic circular DNA
ACCESSION   .
VERSION     .
KEYWORDS    Ezh2[SET]-iCas9v2
SOURCE      synthetic DNA construct
  ORGANISM  synthetic DNA construct
REFERENCE   1 (bases 1 to 10723)
  AUTHORS   .
  TITLE     Direct Submission
  JOURNAL   Exported Wednesday, Sep 20, 2017 from SnapGene Viewer 3.3.4
            http://www.snapgene.com
FEATURES             Location/Qualifiers
     source          1..10723
                     /organism="synthetic DNA construct"
                     /mol_type="other DNA"
     misc_feature    196..405
                     /label=CMV promoter
     misc_feature    529..552
                     /label=SV40 NLS1
     misc_feature    568..633
                     /label=3XFLAG
     misc_feature    664..1461
                     /label=mEzh2-SET
     misc_feature    1522..5625
                     /label=dCas9_D10A_H840A
     misc_feature    5701..5748
                     /label=Nucleoplasmin NLS
                     /note="note=""direct strand
                     translation""translation=""KRPAATKKAGQAKKKK"""
     misc_feature    5767..5823
                     /label=P2A
     misc_feature    6624..6839
                     /label=SV40 enhancer-pBabe
     misc_feature    6803..6880
                     /label=SV40 ORI
     CDS             7022..7813
                     /label=Kan/neoR
     misc_binding    complement(8181..8203)
                     /label=LacO
     promoter        complement(8208..8237)
                     /label=lac
     rep_origin      complement(8543..9171)
                     /direction=LEFT
                     /label=ColE1 origin
     CDS             complement(9323..9982)
                     /label=AmpR
     promoter        complement(10222..10250)
                     /label=Amp prom
     misc_feature    10631..195
                     /label=CAG enhancer
ORIGIN
        1 atagggactt tccattgacg tcaatgggtg gagtatttac ggtaaactgc ccacttggca
       61 gtacatcaag tgtatcatat gccaagtacg ccccctattg acgtcaatga cggtaaatgg
      121 cccgcctggc attatgccca gtacatgacc ttatgggact ttcctacttg gcagtacatc
      181 tacgtattag tcatcgctat taccatggtg atgcggtttt ggcagtacat caatgggcgt
      241 ggatagcggt ttgactcacg gggatttcca agtctccacc ccattgacgt caatgggagt
      301 ttgttttggc accaaaatca acgggacttt ccaaaatgtc gtaacaactc cgccccattg
      361 acgcaaatgg gcggtaggcg tgtacggtgg gaggtctata taagcagagc tcgtttagtg
      421 aaccgtcaga tcgcctggag acgccatcca cgctgttttg acctccatag aagacaccgg
      481 gaccgatcca gcctccggac tctagaggat cgaacccttg ccaccatgcc caagaagaag
      541 aggaaggtgg gaggctccgg aggaagcgac tataaggacc acgacggaga ctacaaggat
      601 catgatattg attacaaaga cgatgacgat aagggtggcg ggtccggcgg tggatccggt
      661 accatgactg aggatgtaga cactcctcca agaaagaaga aaaggaaaca tcggttgtgg
      721 gctgcacact gcagaaagat acaactgaaa aaggacggct cctctaacca tgtttacaac
      781 tatcaaccct gtgaccatcc acggcagcct tgtgacagtt cgtgcccttg tgtgatagca
      841 caaaattttt gtgaaaagtt ttgtcaatgt agttcagagt gtcaaaaccg ctttcctgga
      901 tgtcggtgca aagcacaatg caacaccaaa cagtgtccat gctacctggc tgtccgagag
      961 tgtgaccctg acctctgtct cacgtgtgga gctgctgacc attgggacag taaaaatgta
     1021 tcctgtaaga actgtagcat tcagcggggc tctaaaaagc acttactgct ggcaccgtct
     1081 gatgtggcag gctggggcat ctttatcaaa gatcctgtac agaaaaatga attcatctca
     1141 gaatactgtg gggagattat ttctcaggat gaagcagaca gaagaggaaa agtgtatgac
     1201 aaatacatgt gcagctttct gttcaacttg aacaatgatt ttgtggtgga tgcaacccga
     1261 aagggcaaca aaattcgttt tgctaatcat tcagtaaatc caaactgcta tgcaaaagtt
     1321 atgatggtta atggtgacca caggataggc atctttgcta agagggctat ccagactggt
     1381 gaagagttgt tttttgatta cagatacagc caggctgatg ccctgaagta tgtgggcatc
     1441 gaacgagaaa tggaaatccc tagtaccgga gggagtggtg gaagcggcgg ttctggtggc
     1501 tcaggcggca gcggccggcc aatggacaag aagtactcca ttgggctcgc tatcggcaca
     1561 aacagcgtcg gctgggccgt cattacggac gagtacaagg tgccgagcaa aaaattcaaa
     1621 gttctgggca ataccgatcg ccacagcata aagaagaacc tcattggcgc cctcctgttc
     1681 gactccgggg agacggccga agccacgcgg ctcaaaagaa cagcacggcg cagatatacc
     1741 cgcagaaaga atcggatctg ctacctgcag gagatcttta gtaatgagat ggctaaggtg
     1801 gatgactctt tcttccatag gctggaggag tcctttttgg tggaggagga taaaaagcac
     1861 gagcgccacc caatctttgg caatatcgtg gacgaggtgg cgtaccatga aaagtaccca
     1921 accatatatc atctgaggaa gaagcttgta gacagtactg ataaggctga cttgcggttg
     1981 atctatctcg cgctggcgca tatgatcaaa tttcggggac acttcctcat cgagggggac
     2041 ctgaacccag acaacagcga tgtcgacaaa ctctttatcc aactggttca gacttacaat
     2101 cagcttttcg aagagaaccc gatcaacgca tccggagttg acgccaaagc aatcctgagc
     2161 gctaggctgt ccaaatcccg gcggctcgaa aacctcatcg cacagctccc tggggagaag
     2221 aagaacggcc tgtttggtaa tcttatcgcc ctgtcactcg ggctgacccc caactttaaa
     2281 tctaacttcg acctggccga agatgccaag cttcaactga gcaaagacac ctacgatgat
     2341 gatctcgaca atctgctggc ccagatcggc gaccagtacg cagacctttt tttggcggca
     2401 aagaacctgt cagacgccat tctgctgagt gatattctgc gagtgaacac ggagatcacc
     2461 aaagctccgc tgagcgctag tatgatcaag cgctatgatg agcaccacca agacttgact
     2521 ttgctgaagg cccttgtcag acagcaactg cctgagaagt acaaggaaat tttcttcgat
     2581 cagtctaaaa atggctacgc cggatacatt gacggcggag caagccagga ggaattttac
     2641 aaatttatta agcccatctt ggaaaaaatg gacggcaccg aggagctgct ggtaaagctt
     2701 aacagagaag atctgttgcg caaacagcgc actttcgaca atggaagcat cccccaccag
     2761 attcacctgg gcgaactgca cgctatcctc aggcggcaag aggatttcta cccctttttg
     2821 aaagataaca gggaaaagat tgagaaaatc ctcacatttc ggatacccta ctatgtaggc
     2881 cccctcgccc ggggaaattc cagattcgcg tggatgactc gcaaatcaga agagaccatc
     2941 actccctgga acttcgagga agtcgtggat aagggggcct ctgcccagtc cttcatcgaa
     3001 aggatgacta actttgataa aaatctgcct aacgaaaagg tgcttcctaa acactctctg
     3061 ctgtacgagt acttcacagt ttataacgag ctcaccaagg tcaaatacgt cacagaaggg
     3121 atgagaaagc cagcattcct gtctggagag cagaagaaag ctatcgtgga cctcctcttc
     3181 aagacgaacc ggaaagttac cgtgaaacag ctcaaagaag actatttcaa aaagattgaa
     3241 tgtttcgact ctgttgaaat cagcggagtg gaggatcgct tcaacgcatc cctgggaacg
     3301 tatcacgatc tcctgaaaat cattaaagac aaggacttcc tggacaatga ggagaacgag
     3361 gacattcttg aggacattgt cctcaccctt acgttgtttg aagataggga gatgattgaa
     3421 gaacgcttga aaacttacgc tcatctcttc gacgacaaag tcatgaaaca gctcaagagg
     3481 cgccgatata caggatgggg gcggctgtca agaaaactga tcaatgggat ccgagacaag
     3541 cagagtggaa agacaatcct ggattttctt aagtccgatg gatttgccaa ccggaacttc
     3601 atgcagttga tccatgatga ctctctcacc tttaaggagg acatccagaa agcacaagtt
     3661 tctggccagg gggacagtct tcacgagcac atcgctaatc ttgcaggtag cccagctatc
     3721 aaaaagggaa tactgcagac cgttaaggtc gtggatgaac tcgtcaaagt aatgggaagg
     3781 cataagcccg agaatatcgt tatcgagatg gcccgagaga accaaactac ccagaaggga
     3841 cagaagaaca gtagggaaag gatgaagagg attgaagagg gtataaaaga actggggtcc
     3901 caaatcctta aggaacaccc agttgaaaac acccagcttc agaatgagaa gctctacctg
     3961 tactacctgc agaacggcag ggacatgtac gtggatcagg aactggacat caatcggctc
     4021 tccgactacg acgtggatgc tatcgtgccc cagtcttttc tcaaagatga ttctattgat
     4081 aataaagtgt tgacaagatc cgataaaaat agagggaaga gtgataacgt cccctcagaa
     4141 gaagttgtca agaaaatgaa aaattattgg cggcagctgc tgaacgccaa actgatcaca
     4201 caacggaagt tcgataatct gactaaggct gaacgaggtg gcctgtctga gttggataaa
     4261 gccggcttca tcaaaaggca gcttgttgag acacgccaga tcaccaagca cgtggcccaa
     4321 attctcgatt cacgcatgaa caccaagtac gatgaaaatg acaaactgat tcgagaggtg
     4381 aaagttatta ctctgaagtc taagctggtc tcagatttca gaaaggactt tcagttttat
     4441 aaggtgagag agatcaacaa ttaccaccat gcgcatgatg cctacctgaa tgcagtggta
     4501 ggcactgcac ttatcaaaaa atatcccaag cttgaatctg aatttgttta cggagactat
     4561 aaagtgtacg atgttaggaa aatgatcgca aagtctgagc aggaaatagg caaggccacc
     4621 gctaagtact tcttttacag caatattatg aattttttca agaccgagat tacactggcc
     4681 aatggagaga ttcggaagcg accacttatc gaaacaaacg gagaaacagg agaaatcgtg
     4741 tgggacaagg gtagggattt cgcgacagtc cggaaggtcc tgtccatgcc gcaggtgaac
     4801 atcgttaaaa agaccgaagt acagaccgga ggcttctcca aggaaagtat cctcccgaaa
     4861 aggaacagcg acaagctgat cgcacgcaaa aaagattggg accccaagaa atacggcgga
     4921 ttcgattctc ctacagtcgc ttacagtgta ctggttgtgg ccaaagtgga gaaagggaag
     4981 tctaaaaaac tcaaaagcgt caaggaactg ctgggcatca caatcatgga gcgatcaagc
     5041 ttcgaaaaaa accccatcga ctttctcgag gcgaaaggat ataaagaggt caaaaaagac
     5101 ctcatcatta agcttcccaa gtactctctc tttgagcttg aaaacggccg gaaacgaatg
     5161 ctcgctagtg cgggcgagct gcagaaaggt aacgagctgg cactgccctc taaatacgtt
     5221 aatttcttgt atctggccag ccactatgaa aagctcaaag ggtctcccga agataatgag
     5281 cagaagcagc tgttcgtgga acaacacaaa cactaccttg atgagatcat cgagcaaata
     5341 agcgaattct ccaaaagagt gatcctcgcc gacgctaacc tcgataaggt gctttctgct
     5401 tacaataagc acagggataa gcccatcagg gagcaggcag aaaacattat ccacttgttt
     5461 actctgacca acttgggcgc gcctgcagcc ttcaagtact tcgacaccac catagacaga
     5521 aagcggtaca cctctacaaa ggaggtcctg gacgccacac tgattcatca gtcaattacg
     5581 gggctctatg aaacaagaat cgacctctct cagctcggtg gagacggtgg tagtggaggt
     5641 tcaggaggat ccggggggag cggagggagc gctagcggtg gaggctccgg aggtggatct
     5701 aaaaggccgg cggccacgaa aaaggccggt caggcaaaaa agaaaaaggg tggtagtgga
     5761 agcggagcta ctaacttcag cctgctgaag caggctggag acgtggagga gaaccctgga
     5821 cctgcggccg catgaaaggg ttcgatccct accggttagt aatgagttta aacgggggag
     5881 gctaactgaa acacggaagg agacaatacc ggaaggaacc cgcgctatga cggcaataaa
     5941 aagacagaat aaaacgcacg ggtgttgggt cgtttgttca taaacgcggg gttcggtccc
     6001 agggctggca ctctgtcgat accccaccga gaccccattg gggccaatac gcccgcgttt
     6061 cttccttttc cccaccccac cccccaagtt cgggtgaagg cccagggctc gcagccaacg
     6121 tcggggcggc aggccctgcc atagcagatc tgcgcagctg gggctctagg gggtatcccc
     6181 nnnnnnnnnn nnnnnnnnnn nnnnnnnnnn nnnnnnnnnn nnnnnnnnnn nnnnnnnnnn
     6241 nnnnnnnnnn nnnnnnnnnn nnnnnnnnnn nnnnnnnnnn nnnnnnnnnn nnnnnnnnnn
     6301 nnnncnnnnn nnnnnnnnnn nnnnnnnnnn nnnnnnncan nnnnnnnnnn nnnnnnnnnn
     6361 nnnnnnnnnn nnnnnnnnnn nnnnnnnnnn nnnnnnannn nnnnnnnnnn nnnnnnnnnn
     6421 nnnnnnnnnn nnnnnnnnnn nnnnnncctt tgacgttgga gtccacgttc tttnnnnnnn
     6481 nnnnnnnnnn nnnnnnnnnn nnnnnnnnnn accctatctc ggtctattct tttgatttat
     6541 aagggatttt ggggatttcg gcctattggt taaaaaatga gctgatttaa caaaaattta
     6601 acgcgaatta attctgtgga atgtgtgtca gttagggtgt ggaaagtccc caggctcccc
     6661 agcaggcaga agtatgcaaa gcatgcatct caattagtca gcaaccaggt gtggaaagtc
     6721 cccaggctcc ccagcaggca gaagtatgca aagcatgcat ctcaattagt cagcaaccat
     6781 agtcccgccc ctaactccgc ccatcccgcc cctaactccg cccagttccg cccattctcc
     6841 gccccatggc tgactaattt tttttattta tgcagaggcc gaggccgcct ctgcctctga
     6901 gctattccag aagtagtgag gaggcttttt tggaggccta ggcttttgca aaaagctccc
     6961 gggagcttgt atatccattt tcggatctga tcaagagaca ggatgaggat cgtttcgcat
     7021 gattgaacaa gatggattgc acgcaggttc tccggccgct tgggtggaga ggctattcgg
     7081 ctatgactgg gcacaacaga caatcggctg ctctgatgcc gccgtgttcc ggctgtcagc
     7141 gcaggggcgc ccggttcttt ttgtcaagac cgacctgtcc ggtgccctga atgaactgca
     7201 ggacgaggca gcgcggctat cgtggctggc cacgacgggc gttccttgcg cagctgtgct
     7261 cgacgttgtc actgaagcgg gaagggactg gctgctattg ggcgaagtgc cggggcagga
     7321 tctcctgtca tctcaccttg ctcctgccga gaaagtatcc atcatggctg atgcaatgcg
     7381 gcggctgcat acgcttgatc cggctacctg cccattcgac caccaagcga aacatcgcat
     7441 cgagcgagca cgtactcgga tggaagccgg tcttgtcgat caggatgatc tggacgaaga
     7501 gcatcagggg ctcgcgccag ccgaactgtt cgccaggctc aaggcgcgca tgcccgacgg
     7561 cgaggatctc gtcgtgaccc atggcgatgc ctgcttgccg aatatcatgg tggaaaatgg
     7621 ccgcttttct ggattcatcg actgtggccg gctgggtgtg gcggaccgct atcaggacat
     7681 agcgttggct acccgtgata ttgctgaaga gcttggcggc gaatgggctg accgcttcct
     7741 cgtgctttac ggtatcgccg ctcccgattc gcagcgcatc gccttctatc gccttcttga
     7801 cgagttcttc tgagcgggac tctggggttc gcgaaatgac cgaccaagcg acgcccaacc
     7861 tgccatcacg agatttcgat tccaccgccg ccttctatga aaggttgggc ttcggaatcg
     7921 ttttccggga cgccggctgg atgatcctcc agcgcgggga tctcatgctg gagttcttcg
     7981 cccaccccaa cttgtttatt gcagcttata atggttacaa ataaagcaat agcatcacaa
     8041 atttcacaaa taaagcattt ttttcactgc attctagttg tggtttgtcc aaactcatca
     8101 atgtatctta tcatgtctgt ataccgtcga cctctagcta gagcttggcg taatcatggt
     8161 catagctgtt tcctgtgtga aattgttatc cgctcacaat tccacacaac atacgagccg
     8221 gaagcataaa gtgtaaagcc tggggtgcct aatgagtgag ctaactcaca ttaattgcgt
     8281 tgcgctcact gcccgctttc cagtcgggaa acctgtcgtg ccagctgcat taatgaatcg
     8341 gccaacgcgc ggggagaggc ggtttgcgta ttgggcgctc ttccgcttcc tcgctcactg
     8401 actcgctgcg ctcggtcgtt cggctgcggc gagcggtatc agctcactca aaggcggtaa
     8461 tacggttatc cacagaatca ggggataacg caggaaagaa catgtgagca aaaggccagc
     8521 aaaaggccag gaaccgtaaa aaggccgcgt tgctggcgtt tttccatagg ctccgccccc
     8581 ctgacgagca tcacaaaaat cgacgctcaa gtcagaggtg gcgaaacccg acaggactat
     8641 aaagatacca ggcgtttccc cctggaagct ccctcgtgcg ctctcctgtt ccgaccctgc
     8701 cgcttaccgg atacctgtcc gcctttctcc cttcgggaag cgtggcgctt tctcaatgct
     8761 cacgctgtag gtatctcagt tcggtgtagg tcgttcgctc caagctgggc tgtgtgcacg
     8821 aaccccccgt tcagcccgac cgctgcgcct tatccggtaa ctatcgtctt gagtccaacc
     8881 cggtaagaca cgacttatcg ccactggcag cagccactgg taacaggatt agcagagcga
     8941 ggtatgtagg cggtgctaca gagttcttga agtggtggcc taactacggc tacactagaa
     9001 ggacagtatt tggtatctgc gctctgctga agccagttac cttcggaaaa agagttggta
     9061 gctcttgatc cggcaaacaa accaccgctg gtagcggtgg tttttttgtt tgcaagcagc
     9121 agattacgcg cagaaaaaaa ggatctcaag aagatccttt gatcttttct acggggtctg
     9181 acgctcagtg gaacgaaaac tcacgttaag ggattttggt catgagatta tcaaaaagga
     9241 tcttcaccta gatcctttta aattaaaaat gaagttttaa atcaatctaa agtatatatg
     9301 agtaaacttg gtctgacagt taccaatgct taatcagtga ggcacctatc tcagcgatct
     9361 gtctatttcg ttcatccata gttgcctgac tccccgtcgt gtagataact acgatacggg
     9421 agggcttacc atctggcccc agtgctgcaa tgataccgcg agacccacgc tcaccggctc
     9481 cagatttatc agcaataaac cagccagccg gaagggccga gcgcagaagt ggtcctgcaa
     9541 ctttatccgc ctccatccag tctattaatt gttgccggga agctagagta agtagttcgc
     9601 cagttaatag tttgcgcaac gttgttgcca ttgctacagg catcgtggtg tcacgctcgt
     9661 cgtttggtat ggcttcattc agctccggtt cccaacgatc aaggcgagtt acatgatccc
     9721 ccatgttgtg caaaaaagcg gttagctcct tcggtcctcc gatcgttgtc agaagtaagt
     9781 tggccgcagt gttatcactc atggttatgg cagcactgca taattctctt actgtcatgc
     9841 catccgtaag atgcttttct gtgactggtg agtactcaac caagtcattc tgagaatagt
     9901 gtatgcggcg accgagttgc tcttgcccgg cgtcaatacg ggataatacc gcgccacata
     9961 gcagaacttt aaaagtgctc atcattggaa aacgttcttc ggggcgaaaa ctctcaagga
    10021 tcttaccgct gttgagatcc agttcgatgt aacccactcg tgcacccaac tgatcttcag
    10081 catcttttac tttcaccagc gtttctgggt gagcaaaaac aggaaggcaa aatgccgcaa
    10141 aaaagggaat aagggcgaca cggaaatgtt gaatactcat actcttcctt tttcaatatt
    10201 attgaagcat ttatcagggt tattgtctca tgagcggata catatttgaa tgtatttaga
    10261 aaaataaaca aataggggtt ccgcgcacat ttccccgaaa agtgccacct gacgtcgacg
    10321 gatcgggaga tctcccgatc ccctatggtc gactctcagt acaatctgct ctgatgccgc
    10381 atagttaagc cagtatctgc tccctgcttg tgtgttggag gtcgctgagt agtgcgcgag
    10441 caaaatttaa gctacaacaa ggcaaggctt gaccgacaat tgcatgaaga atctgcttag
    10501 ggttaggcgt tttgcgctgc ttcgcgatgt acgggccaga tatacgcgtt gacattgatt
    10561 attgactagt tattaatagt aatcaattac ggggtcatta gttcatagcc catatatgga
    10621 gttccgcgtt acataactta cggtaaatgg cccgcctggc tgaccgccca acgacccccg
    10681 cccattgacg tcaataatga cgtatgttcc catagtaacg cca
//
