Features (pLannotate 1.2.2; 19 found; start..end, strand, type, name):
      1..380     +  enhancer       CMV enhancer: human cytomegalovirus immediate early enhancer
    381..584     +  promoter       CMV promoter: human cytomegalovirus (CMV) immediate early promoter
    840..1634    +  CDS            Ezh2 (fragment): EZH2_MOUSE - Also known as Enx1h. Experimental evidence at protein level: Swiss-Prot protein existence level 1. Polycomb group (PcG) protein. Catalytic subunit of the PRC2/EED-EZH2 complex, which methylates (H3K9me) and 'Lys-27' (H3K27me) of histone H3, leading to transcriptional repression of the affected target gene. Able to mono-, di- and trimethylate 'Lys-27' of histone H3 to form H3K27me1, H3K27me2 and H3K27me3, respectively. Displays a preference for substrates with less methylation, loses activity when progressively more methyl groups are incorporated into H3K27, H3K27me0 > H3K27me1 > H
   1695..5798    +  CDS            Cas9: Cas9 (Csn1) endonuclease from the Streptococcus pyogenes Type II CRISPR/Cas system generates RNA-guided double strand breaks in DNA
   5874..5921    +  CDS            nucleoplasmin NLS: bipartite nuclear localization signal from nucleoplasmin
   6104..6152    +  polyA_signal   HSV TK poly(A) signal: herpes simplex virus thymidine kinase polyadenylation signal (Cole and Stacy, 1985)
   6354..6782    +  rep_origin     f1 ori (sequence partly withheld): f1 bacteriophage origin of replication; arrow indicates direction of (+) strand synthesis
   6796..7125    +  promoter       SV40 promoter: SV40 enhancer and early promoter
   7192..7983    +  CDS            neo: KKA2_KLEPN - Also known as kan, nptII. Experimental evidence at protein level: Swiss-Prot protein existence level 1. Resistance to kanamycin, neomycin, paromomycin, ribostamycin, butirosin and gentamicin B. From Klebsiella pneumoniae.
   8009..8167    +  CDS            ble (fragment): BLE_KLEPN - Experimental evidence at protein level: Swiss-Prot protein existence level 1. Binding protein with a strong affinity to the bleomycin family of antibiotics. Binds to CL990; an antimitotic-antibiotic compound. From Klebsiella pneumoniae.
   8162..8283    +  polyA_signal   SV40 poly(A) signal: SV40 polyadenylation signal
   8354..8376    -  protein_bind   lac operator (fragment): The lac repressor binds to the lac operator to inhibit transcription in E. coli. This inhibition can be relieved by adding lactose or isopropyl-β-D-thiogalactopyranoside (IPTG). lac repressor encoded by lacI
   8380..8410    -  promoter       lac promoter: promoter for the E. coli lac operon
   8425..8446    -  protein_bind   CAP binding site: CAP binding activates transcription in the presence of cAMP. E. coli catabolite activator protein
   8459..8551    -  CDS            lacI (fragment): lac repressor; lacI; The lac repressor binds to the lac operator to inhibit transcription in E. coli. This inhibition can be relieved by adding lactose or isopropyl-β-D-thiogalactopyranoside (IPTG).
   8734..9322    -  rep_origin     ori: high-copy-number ColE1/pMB1/pBR322/pUC origin of replication
   9493..10353   -  CDS            AmpR: β-lactamase; bla; confers resistance to ampicillin, carbenicillin, and related antibiotics
  10354..10458   -  promoter       AmpR promoter: bla
  10517..10569   -  misc_feature   bom (fragment): basis of mobility region from pBR322
>Addgene plasmid #100087 | Ezh2[SET]-dCas9 | addgene full sequence | sequence record 197556 | Addgene NGS Result
GACATTGATTATTGACTAGTTATTAATAGTAATCAATTACGGGGTCATTAGTTCATAGCCCATATATGGA
GTTCCGCGTTACATAACTTACGGTAAATGGCCCGCCTGGCTGACCGCCCAACGACCCCCGCCCATTGACG
TCAATAATGACGTATGTTCCCATAGTAACGCCAATAGGGACTTTCCATTGACGTCAATGGGTGGAGTATT
TACGGTAAACTGCCCACTTGGCAGTACATCAAGTGTATCATATGCCAAGTACGCCCCCTATTGACGTCAA
TGACGGTAAATGGCCCGCCTGGCATTATGCCCAGTACATGACCTTATGGGACTTTCCTACTTGGCAGTAC
ATCTACGTATTAGTCATCGCTATTACCATGGTGATGCGGTTTTGGCAGTACATCAATGGGCGTGGATAGC
GGTTTGACTCACGGGGATTTCCAAGTCTCCACCCCATTGACGTCAATGGGAGTTTGTTTTGGCACCAAAA
TCAACGGGACTTTCCAAAATGTCGTAACAACTCCGCCCCATTGACGCAAATGGGCGGTAGGCGTGTACGG
TGGGAGGTCTATATAAGCAGAGCTCGTTTAGTGAACCGTCAGATCGCCTGGAGACGCCATCCACGCTGTT
TTGACCTCCATAGAAGACACCGGGACCGATCCAGCCTCCGGACTCTAGAGGATCGAACCCTTGCCACCAT
GCCCAAGAAGAAGAGGAAGGTGGGAGGCTCCGGAGGAAGCGACTATAAGGACCACGACGGAGACTACAAG
GATCATGATATTGATTACAAAGACGATGACGATAAGGGTGGCGGGTCCGGCGGTGGATCCGGTACCATGA
CTGAGGATGTAGACACTCCTCCAAGAAAGAAGAAAAGGAAACATCGGTTGTGGGCTGCACACTGCAGAAA
GATACAACTGAAAAAGGACGGCTCCTCTAACCATGTTTACAACTATCAACCCTGTGACCATCCACGGCAG
CCTTGTGACAGTTCGTGCCCTTGTGTGATAGCACAAAATTTTTGTGAAAAGTTTTGTCAATGTAGTTCAG
AGTGTCAAAACCGCTTTCCTGGATGTCGGTGCAAAGCACAATGCAACACCAAACAGTGTCCATGCTACCT
GGCTGTCCGAGAGTGTGACCCTGACCTCTGTCTCACGTGTGGAGCTGCTGACCATTGGGACAGTAAAAAT
GTATCCTGTAAGAACTGTAGCATTCAGCGGGGCTCTAAAAAGCACTTACTGCTGGCACCGTCTGATGTGG
CAGGCTGGGGCATCTTTATCAAAGATCCTGTACAGAAAAATGAATTCATCTCAGAATACTGTGGGGAGAT
TATTTCTCAGGATGAAGCAGACAGAAGAGGAAAAGTGTATGACAAATACATGTGCAGCTTTCTGTTCAAC
TTGAACAATGATTTTGTGGTGGATGCAACCCGAAAGGGCAACAAAATTCGTTTTGCTAATCATTCAGTAA
ATCCAAACTGCTATGCAAAAGTTATGATGGTTAATGGTGACCACAGGATAGGCATCTTTGCTAAGAGGGC
TATCCAGACTGGTGAAGAGTTGTTTTTTGATTACAGATACAGCCAGGCTGATGCCCTGAAGTATGTGGGC
ATCGAACGAGAAATGGAAATCCCTAGTACCGGAGGGAGTGGTGGAAGCGGCGGTTCTGGTGGCTCAGGCG
GCAGCGGCCGGCCAATGGACAAGAAGTACTCCATTGGGCTCGCTATCGGCACAAACAGCGTCGGCTGGGC
CGTCATTACGGACGAGTACAAGGTGCCGAGCAAAAAATTCAAAGTTCTGGGCAATACCGATCGCCACAGC
ATAAAGAAGAACCTCATTGGCGCCCTCCTGTTCGACTCCGGGGAGACGGCCGAAGCCACGCGGCTCAAAA
GAACAGCACGGCGCAGATATACCCGCAGAAAGAATCGGATCTGCTACCTGCAGGAGATCTTTAGTAATGA
GATGGCTAAGGTGGATGACTCTTTCTTCCATAGGCTGGAGGAGTCCTTTTTGGTGGAGGAGGATAAAAAG
CACGAGCGCCACCCAATCTTTGGCAATATCGTGGACGAGGTGGCGTACCATGAAAAGTACCCAACCATAT
ATCATCTGAGGAAGAAGCTTGTAGACAGTACTGATAAGGCTGACTTGCGGTTGATCTATCTCGCGCTGGC
GCATATGATCAAATTTCGGGGACACTTCCTCATCGAGGGGGACCTGAACCCAGACAACAGCGATGTCGAC
AAACTCTTTATCCAACTGGTTCAGACTTACAATCAGCTTTTCGAAGAGAACCCGATCAACGCATCCGGAG
TTGACGCCAAAGCAATCCTGAGCGCTAGGCTGTCCAAATCCCGGCGGCTCGAAAACCTCATCGCACAGCT
CCCTGGGGAGAAGAAGAACGGCCTGTTTGGTAATCTTATCGCCCTGTCACTCGGGCTGACCCCCAACTTT
AAATCTAACTTCGACCTGGCCGAAGATGCCAAGCTTCAACTGAGCAAAGACACCTACGATGATGATCTCG
ACAATCTGCTGGCCCAGATCGGCGACCAGTACGCAGACCTTTTTTTGGCGGCAAAGAACCTGTCAGACGC
CATTCTGCTGAGTGATATTCTGCGAGTGAACACGGAGATCACCAAAGCTCCGCTGAGCGCTAGTATGATC
AAGCGCTATGATGAGCACCACCAAGACTTGACTTTGCTGAAGGCCCTTGTCAGACAGCAACTGCCTGAGA
AGTACAAGGAAATTTTCTTCGATCAGTCTAAAAATGGCTACGCCGGATACATTGACGGCGGAGCAAGCCA
GGAGGAATTTTACAAATTTATTAAGCCCATCTTGGAAAAAATGGACGGCACCGAGGAGCTGCTGGTAAAG
CTTAACAGAGAAGATCTGTTGCGCAAACAGCGCACTTTCGACAATGGAAGCATCCCCCACCAGATTCACC
TGGGCGAACTGCACGCTATCCTCAGGCGGCAAGAGGATTTCTACCCCTTTTTGAAAGATAACAGGGAAAA
GATTGAGAAAATCCTCACATTTCGGATACCCTACTATGTAGGCCCCCTCGCCCGGGGAAATTCCAGATTC
GCGTGGATGACTCGCAAATCAGAAGAGACCATCACTCCCTGGAACTTCGAGGAAGTCGTGGATAAGGGGG
CCTCTGCCCAGTCCTTCATCGAAAGGATGACTAACTTTGATAAAAATCTGCCTAACGAAAAGGTGCTTCC
TAAACACTCTCTGCTGTACGAGTACTTCACAGTTTATAACGAGCTCACCAAGGTCAAATACGTCACAGAA
GGGATGAGAAAGCCAGCATTCCTGTCTGGAGAGCAGAAGAAAGCTATCGTGGACCTCCTCTTCAAGACGA
ACCGGAAAGTTACCGTGAAACAGCTCAAAGAAGACTATTTCAAAAAGATTGAATGTTTCGACTCTGTTGA
AATCAGCGGAGTGGAGGATCGCTTCAACGCATCCCTGGGAACGTATCACGATCTCCTGAAAATCATTAAA
GACAAGGACTTCCTGGACAATGAGGAGAACGAGGACATTCTTGAGGACATTGTCCTCACCCTTACGTTGT
TTGAAGATAGGGAGATGATTGAAGAACGCTTGAAAACTTACGCTCATCTCTTCGACGACAAAGTCATGAA
ACAGCTCAAGAGGCGCCGATATACAGGATGGGGGCGGCTGTCAAGAAAACTGATCAATGGGATCCGAGAC
AAGCAGAGTGGAAAGACAATCCTGGATTTTCTTAAGTCCGATGGATTTGCCAACAGGAACTTCATGCAGT
TGATCCATGATGACTCTCTCACCTTTAAGGAGGACATCCAGAAAGCACAAGTTTCTGGCCAGGGGGACAG
TCTTCACGAGCACATCGCTAATCTTGCAGGTAGCCCAGCTATCAAAAAGGGAATACTGCAGACCGTTAAG
GTCGTGGATGAACTCGTCAAAGTAATGGGAAGGCATAAGCCCGAGAATATCGTTATCGAGATGGCCCGAG
AGAACCAAACTACCCAGAAGGGACAGAAGAACAGTAGGGAAAGGATGAAGAGGATTGAAGAGGGTATAAA
AGAACTGGGGTCCCAAATCCTTAAGGAACACCCAGTTGAAAACACCCAGCTTCAGAATGAGAAGCTCTAC
CTGTACTACCTGCAGAACGGCAGGGACATGTACGTGGATCAGGAACTGGACATCAATCGGCTCTCCGACT
ACGACGTGGATGCTATCGTGCCCCAGTCTTTTCTCAAAGATGATTCTATTGATAATAAAGTGTTGACAAG
ATCCGATAAAAATAGAGGGAAGAGTGATAACGTCCCCTCAGAAGAAGTTGTCAAGAAAATGAAAAATTAT
TGGCGGCAGCTGCTGAACGCCAAACTGATCACACAACGGAAGTTCGATAATCTGACTAAGGCTGAACGAG
GTGGCCTGTCTGAGTTGGATAAAGCCGGCTTCATCAAAAGGCAGCTTGTTGAGACACGCCAGATCACCAA
GCACGTGGCCCAAATTCTCGATTCACGCATGAACACCAAGTACGATGAAAATGACAAACTGATTCGAGAG
GTGAAAGTTATTACTCTGAAGTCTAAGCTGGTCTCAGATTTCAGAAAGGACTTTCAGTTTTATAAGGTGA
GAGAGATCAACAATTACCACCATGCGCATGATGCCTACCTGAATGCAGTGGTAGGCACTGCACTTATCAA
AAAATATCCCAAGCTTGAATCTGAATTTGTTTACGGAGACTATAAAGTGTACGATGTTAGGAAAATGATC
GCAAAGTCTGAGCAGGAAATAGGCAAGGCCACCGCTAAGTACTTCTTTTACAGCAATATTATGAATTTTT
TCAAGACCGAGATTACACTGGCCAATGGAGAGATTCGGAAGCGACCACTTATCGAAACAAACGGAGAAAC
AGGAGAAATCGTGTGGGACAAGGGTAGGGATTTCGCGACAGTCCGGAAGGTCCTGTCCATGCCGCAGGTG
AACATCGTTAAAAAGACCGAAGTACAGACCGGAGGCTTCTCCAAGGAAAGTATCCTCCCGAAAAGGAACA
GCGACAAGCTGATCGCACGCAAAAAAGATTGGGACCCCAAGAAATACGGCGGATTCGATTCTCCTACAGT
CGCTTACAGTGTACTGGTTGTGGCCAAAGTGGAGAAAGGGAAGTCTAAAAAACTCAAAAGCGTCAAGGAA
CTGCTGGGCATCACAATCATGGAGCGATCAAGCTTCGAAAAAAACCCCATCGACTTTCTCGAGGCGAAAG
GATATAAAGAGGTCAAAAAAGACCTCATCATTAAGCTTCCCAAGTACTCTCTCTTTGAGCTTGAAAACGG
CCGGAAACGAATGCTCGCTAGTGCGGGCGAGCTGCAGAAAGGTAACGAGCTGGCACTGCCCTCTAAATAC
GTTAATTTCTTGTATCTGGCCAGCCACTATGAAAAGCTCAAAGGGTCTCCCGAAGATAATGAGCAGAAGC
AGCTGTTCGTGGAACAACACAAACACTACCTTGATGAGATCATCGAGCAAATAAGCGAATTCTCCAAAAG
AGTGATCCTCGCCGACGCTAACCTCGATAAGGTGCTTTCTGCTTACAATAAGCACAGGGATAAGCCCATC
AGGGAGCAGGCAGAAAACATTATCCACTTGTTTACTCTGACCAACTTGGGCGCGCCTGCAGCCTTCAAGT
ACTTCGACACCACCATAGACAGAAAGCGGTACACCTCTACAAAGGAGGTCCTGGACGCCACACTGATTCA
TCAGTCAATTACGGGGCTCTATGAAACAAGAATCGACCTCTCTCAGCTCGGTGGAGACGGTGGTAGTGGA
GGTTCAGGAGGATCCGGGGGGAGCGGAGGGAGCGCTAGCGGTGGAGGCTCCGGAGGTGGATCTAAAAGGC
CGGCGGCCACGAAAAAGGCCGGTCAGGCAAAAAAGAAAAAGGGTGGTAGTGGAAGCGGAGCTACTAACTT
CAGCCTGCTGAAGCAGGCTGGAGACGTGGAGGAGAACCCTGGACCTGCGGCCGCATGAAAGGGTTCGATC
CCTACCGGTTAGTAATGAGTTTAAACGGGGGAGGCTAACTGAAACACGGAAGGAGACAATACCGGAAGGA
ACCCGCGCTATGACGGCAATAAAAAGACAGAATAAAACGCACGGGTGTTGGGTCGTTTGTTCATAAACGC
GGGGTTCGGTCCCAGGGCTGGCACTCTGTCGATACCCCACCGAGACCCCATTGGGGCCAATACGCCCGCG
TTTCTTCCTTTTCCCCACCCCACCCCCCAAGTTCGGGTGAAGGCCCAGGGCTCGCAGCCAACGTCGGGGC
GGCAGGCCCTGCCATAGCAGATCTGCGCAGCTGGGGCTCTAGGGGGTATCCCC
[124 nt withheld, positions 6354-6477]
C
[91 nt withheld, positions 6479-6569]
A
[49 nt withheld, positions 6571-6619]
CCTTTGACGTTGGAGTCCACGTTCTTT
[37 nt withheld, positions 6647-6683]
ACCCTATCTCGGTCTATTCTTTTGATTTATAAGGGATTTTGCCGATTTCGGCCTATTGGTTAAAAAATGA
GCTGATTTAACAAAAATTTAACGCGAATTAATTCTGTGGAATGTGTGTCAGTTAGGGTGTGGAAAGTCCC
CAGGCTCCCCAGCAGGCAGAAGTATGCAAAGCATGCATCTCAATTAGTCAGCAACCAGGTGTGGAAAGTC
CCCAGGCTCCCCAGCAGGCAGAAGTATGCAAAGCATGCATCTCAATTAGTCAGCAACCATAGTCCCGCCC
CTAACTCCGCCCATCCCGCCCCTAACTCCGCCCAGTTCCGCCCATTCTCCGCCCCATGGCTGACTAATTT
TTTTTATTTATGCAGAGGCCGAGGCCGCCTCTGCCTCTGAGCTATTCCAGAAGTAGTGAGGAGGCTTTTT
TGGAGGCCTAGGCTTTTGCAAAAAGCTCCCGGGAGCTTGTATATCCATTTTCGGATCTGATCAAGAGACA
GGATGAGGATCGTTTCGCATGATTGAACAAGATGGATTGCACGCAGGTTCTCCGGCCGCTTGGGTGGAGA
GGCTATTCGGCTATGACTGGGCACAACAGACAATCGGCTGCTCTGATGCCGCCGTGTTCCGGCTGTCAGC
GCAGGGGCGCCCGGTTCTTTTTGTCAAGACCGACCTGTCCGGTGCCCTGAATGAACTGCAGGACGAGGCA
GCGCGGCTATCGTGGCTGGCCACGACGGGCGTTCCTTGCGCAGCTGTGCTCGACGTTGTCACTGAAGCGG
GAAGGGACTGGCTGCTATTGGGCGAAGTGCCGGGGCAGGATCTCCTGTCATCTCACCTTGCTCCTGCCGA
GAAAGTATCCATCATGGCTGATGCAATGCGGCGGCTGCATACGCTTGATCCGGCTACCTGCCCATTCGAC
CACCAAGCGAAACATCGCATCGAGCGAGCACGTACTCGGATGGAAGCCGGTCTTGTCGATCAGGATGATC
TGGACGAAGAGCATCAGGGGCTCGCGCCAGCCGAACTGTTCGCCAGGCTCAAGGCGCGCATGCCCGACGG
CGAGGATCTCGTCGTGACCCATGGCGATGCCTGCTTGCCGAATATCATGGTGGAAAATGGCCGCTTTTCT
GGATTCATCGACTGTGGCCGGCTGGGTGTGGCGGACCGCTATCAGGACATAGCGTTGGCTACCCGTGATA
TTGCTGAAGAGCTTGGCGGCGAATGGGCTGACCGCTTCCTCGTGCTTTACGGTATCGCCGCTCCCGATTC
GCAGCGCATCGCCTTCTATCGCCTTCTTGACGAGTTCTTCTGAGCGGGACTCTGGGGTTCGCGAAATGAC
CGACCAAGCGACGCCCAACCTGCCATCACGAGATTTCGATTCCACCGCCGCCTTCTATGAAAGGTTGGGC
TTCGGAATCGTTTTCCGGGACGCCGGCTGGATGATCCTCCAGCGCGGGGATCTCATGCTGGAGTTCTTCG
CCCACCCCAACTTGTTTATTGCAGCTTATAATGGTTACAAATAAAGCAATAGCATCACAAATTTCACAAA
TAAAGCATTTTTTTCACTGCATTCTAGTTGTGGTTTGTCCAAACTCATCAATGTATCTTATCATGTCTGT
ATACCGTCGACCTCTAGCTAGAGCTTGGCGTAATCATGGTCATAGCTGTTTCCTGTGTGAAATTGTTATC
CGCTCACAATTCCACACAACATACGAGCCGGAAGCATAAAGTGTAAAGCCTGGGGTGCCTAATGAGTGAG
CTAACTCACATTAATTGCGTTGCGCTCACTGCCCGCTTTCCAGTCGGGAAACCTGTCGTGCCAGCTGCAT
TAATGAATCGGCCAACGCGCGGGGAGAGGCGGTTTGCGTATTGGGCGCTCTTCCGCTTCCTCGCTCACTG
ACTCGCTGCGCTCGGTCGTTCGGCTGCGGCGAGCGGTATCAGCTCACTCAAAGGCGGTAATACGGTTATC
CACAGAATCAGGGGATAACGCAGGAAAGAACATGTGAGCAAAAGGCCAGCAAAAGGCCAGGAACCGTAAA
AAGGCCGCGTTGCTGGCGTTTTTCCATAGGCTCCGCCCCCCTGACGAGCATCACAAAAATCGACGCTCAA
GTCAGAGGTGGCGAAACCCGACAGGACTATAAAGATACCAGGCGTTTCCCCCTGGAAGCTCCCTCGTGCG
CTCTCCTGTTCCGACCCTGCCGCTTACCGGATACCTGTCCGCCTTTCTCCCTTCGGGAAGCGTGGCGCTT
TCTCATAGCTCACGCTGTAGGTATCTCAGTTCGGTGTAGGTCGTTCGCTCCAAGCTGGGCTGTGTGCACG
AACCCCCCGTTCAGCCCGACCGCTGCGCCTTATCCGGTAACTATCGTCTTGAGTCCAACCCGGTAAGACA
CGACTTATCGCCACTGGCAGCAGCCACTGGTAACAGGATTAGCAGAGCGAGGTATGTAGGCGGTGCTACA
GAGTTCTTGAAGTGGTGGCCTAACTACGGCTACACTAGAAGAACAGTATTTGGTATCTGCGCTCTGCTGA
AGCCAGTTACCTTCGGAAAAAGAGTTGGTAGCTCTTGATCCGGCAAACAAACCACCGCTGGTAGCGGTGG
TTTTTTTGTTTGCAAGCAGCAGATTACGCGCAGAAAAAAAGGATCTCAAGAAGATCCTTTGATCTTTTCT
ACGGGGTCTGACGCTCAGTGGAACGAAAACTCACGTTAAGGGATTTTGGTCATGAGATTATCAAAAAGGA
TCTTCACCTAGATCCTTTTAAATTAAAAATGAAGTTTTAAATCAATCTAAAGTATATATGAGTAAACTTG
GTCTGACAGTTACCAATGCTTAATCAGTGAGGCACCTATCTCAGCGATCTGTCTATTTCGTTCATCCATA
GTTGCCTGACTCCCCGTCGTGTAGATAACTACGATACGGGAGGGCTTACCATCTGGCCCCAGTGCTGCAA
TGATACCGCGAGACCCACGCTCACCGGCTCCAGATTTATCAGCAATAAACCAGCCAGCCGGAAGGGCCGA
GCGCAGAAGTGGTCCTGCAACTTTATCCGCCTCCATCCAGTCTATTAATTGTTGCCGGGAAGCTAGAGTA
AGTAGTTCGCCAGTTAATAGTTTGCGCAACGTTGTTGCCATTGCTACAGGCATCGTGGTGTCACGCTCGT
CGTTTGGTATGGCTTCATTCAGCTCCGGTTCCCAACGATCAAGGCGAGTTACATGATCCCCCATGTTGTG
CAAAAAAGCGGTTAGCTCCTTCGGTCCTCCGATCGTTGTCAGAAGTAAGTTGGCCGCAGTGTTATCACTC
ATGGTTATGGCAGCACTGCATAATTCTCTTACTGTCATGCCATCCGTAAGATGCTTTTCTGTGACTGGTG
AGTACTCAACCAAGTCATTCTGAGAATAGTGTATGCGGCGACCGAGTTGCTCTTGCCCGGCGTCAATACG
GGATAATACCGCGCCACATAGCAGAACTTTAAAAGTGCTCATCATTGGAAAACGTTCTTCGGGGCGAAAA
CTCTCAAGGATCTTACCGCTGTTGAGATCCAGTTCGATGTAACCCACTCGTGCACCCAACTGATCTTCAG
CATCTTTTACTTTCACCAGCGTTTCTGGGTGAGCAAAAACAGGAAGGCAAAATGCCGCAAAAAAGGGAAT
AAGGGCGACACGGAAATGTTGAATACTCATACTCTTCCTTTTTCAATATTATTGAAGCATTTATCAGGGT
TATTGTCTCATGAGCGGATACATATTTGAATGTATTTAGAAAAATAAACAAATAGGGGTTCCGCGCACAT
TTCCCCGAAAAGTGCCACCTGACGTCGACGGATCGGGAGATCTCCCGATCCCCTATGGTGCACTCTCAGT
ACAATCTGCTCTGATGCCGCATAGTTAAGCCAGTATCTGCTCCCTGCTTGTGTGTTGGAGGTCGCTGAGT
AGTGCGCGAGCAAAATTTAAGCTACAACAAGGCAAGGCTTGACCGACAATTGCATGAAGAATCTGCTTAG
GGTTAGGCGTTTTGCGCTGCTTCGCGATGTACGGGCCAGATATACGCGTT
