Features (pLannotate 1.2.2; 11 found; start..end, strand, type, name):
    156..485     +  promoter       SV40 promoter: SV40 enhancer and early promoter
    552..1343    +  CDS            neo: KKA2_KLEPN - Also known as kan, nptII. Experimental evidence at protein level: Swiss-Prot protein existence level 1. Resistance to kanamycin, neomycin, paromomycin, ribostamycin, butirosin and gentamicin B. From Klebsiella pneumoniae.
   1369..1527    +  CDS            ble (fragment): BLE_KLEPN - Experimental evidence at protein level: Swiss-Prot protein existence level 1. Binding protein with a strong affinity to the bleomycin family of antibiotics. Binds to CL990; an antimitotic-antibiotic compound. From Klebsiella pneumoniae.
   1522..1643    +  polyA_signal   SV40 poly(A) signal: SV40 polyadenylation signal
   1716..1732    -  protein_bind   lac operator: The lac repressor binds to the lac operator to inhibit transcription in E. coli. This inhibition can be relieved by adding lactose or isopropyl-β-D-thiogalactopyranoside (IPTG). lac repressor encoded by lacI
   1740..1770    -  promoter       lac promoter: promoter for the E. coli lac operon
   1785..1806    -  protein_bind   CAP binding site: CAP binding activates transcription in the presence of cAMP. E. coli catabolite activator protein
   1819..1911    -  CDS            lacI (fragment): lac repressor; lacI; The lac repressor binds to the lac operator to inhibit transcription in E. coli. This inhibition can be relieved by adding lactose or isopropyl-β-D-thiogalactopyranoside (IPTG).
   2094..2682    -  rep_origin     ori: high-copy-number ColE1/pMB1/pBR322/pUC origin of replication
   2748..2764    -  polyA_signal   bGH poly(A) signal (fragment): bovine growth hormone polyadenylation signal
   2859..142     +  rep_origin     f1 ori (across the origin) (sequence partly withheld): f1 bacteriophage origin of replication; arrow indicates direction of (+) strand synthesis
>Addgene plasmid #100087 | Ezh2[SET]-dCas9 Sequencing Result | analyzer sequence | sequence record 287967
TTCTTT
[37 nt withheld, positions 7-43]
ACCCTATCTCGGTCTATTCTTTTGATTTATAAGGGATTTTGCCGATTTCGGCCTATTGGTTAAAAAATGA
GCTGATTTAACAAAAATTTAACGCGAATTAATTCTGTGGAATGTGTGTCAGTTAGGGTGTGGAAAGTCCC
CAGGCTCCCCAGCAGGCAGAAGTATGCAAAGCATGCATCTCAATTAGTCAGCAACCAGGTGTGGAAAGTC
CCCAGGCTCCCCAGCAGGCAGAAGTATGCAAAGCATGCATCTCAATTAGTCAGCAACCATAGTCCCGCCC
CTAACTCCGCCCATCCCGCCCCTAACTCCGCCCAGTTCCGCCCATTCTCCGCCCCATGGCTGACTAATTT
TTTTTATTTATGCAGAGGCCGAGGCCGCCTCTGCCTCTGAGCTATTCCAGAAGTAGTGAGGAGGCTTTTT
TGGAGGCCTAGGCTTTTGCAAAAAGCTCCCGGGAGCTTGTATATCCATTTTCGGATCTGATCAAGAGACA
GGATGAGGATCGTTTCGCATGATTGAACAAGATGGATTGCACGCAGGTTCTCCGGCCGCTTGGGTGGAGA
GGCTATTCGGCTATGACTGGGCACAACAGACAATCGGCTGCTCTGATGCCGCCGTGTTCCGGCTGTCAGC
GCAGGGGCGCCCGGTTCTTTTTGTCAAGACCGACCTGTCCGGTGCCCTGAATGAACTGCAGGACGAGGCA
GCGCGGCTATCGTGGCTGGCCACGACGGGCGTTCCTTGCGCAGCTGTGCTCGACGTTGTCACTGAAGCGG
GAAGGGACTGGCTGCTATTGGGCGAAGTGCCGGGGCAGGATCTCCTGTCATCTCACCTTGCTCCTGCCGA
GAAAGTATCCATCATGGCTGATGCAATGCGGCGGCTGCATACGCTTGATCCGGCTACCTGCCCATTCGAC
CACCAAGCGAAACATCGCATCGAGCGAGCACGTACTCGGATGGAAGCCGGTCTTGTCGATCAGGATGATC
TGGACGAAGAGCATCAGGGGCTCGCGCCAGCCGAACTGTTCGCCAGGCTCAAGGCGCGCATGCCCGACGG
CGAGGATCTCGTCGTGACCCATGGCGATGCCTGCTTGCCGAATATCATGGTGGAAAATGGCCGCTTTTCT
GGATTCATCGACTGTGGCCGGCTGGGTGTGGCGGACCGCTATCAGGACATAGCGTTGGCTACCCGTGATA
TTGCTGAAGAGCTTGGCGGCGAATGGGCTGACCGCTTCCTCGTGCTTTACGGTATCGCCGCTCCCGATTC
GCAGCGCATCGCCTTCTATCGCCTTCTTGACGAGTTCTTCTGAGCGGGACTCTGGGGTTCGCGAAATGAC
CGACCAAGCGACGCCCAACCTGCCATCACGAGATTTCGATTCCACCGCCGCCTTCTATGAAAGGTTGGGC
TTCGGAATCGTTTTCCGGGACGCCGGCTGGATGATCCTCCAGCGCGGGGATCTCATGCTGGAGTTCTTCG
CCCACCCCAACTTGTTTATTGCAGCTTATAATGGTTACAAATAAAGCAATAGCATCACAAATTTCACAAA
TAAAGCATTTTTTTCACTGCATTCTAGTTGTGGTTTGTCCAAACTCATCAATGTATCTTATCATGTCTGT
ATACCGTCGACCTCTAGCTAGAGCTTGGCGTAATCATGGTCATAGCTGTTTCCTGTGTGAAATTGTTATC
CGCTCACAATTCCACACAACATACGAGCCGGAAGCATAAAGTGTAAAGCCTGGGGTGCCTAATGAGTGAG
CTAACTCACATTAATTGCGTTGCGCTCACTGCCCGCTTTCCAGTCGGGAAACCTGTCGTGCCAGCTGCAT
TAATGAATCGGCCAACGCGCGGGGAGAGGCGGTTTGCGTATTGGGCGCTCTTCCGCTTCCTCGCTCACTG
ACTCGCTGCGCTCGGTCGTTCGGCTGCGGCGAGCGGTATCAGCTCACTCAAAGGCGGTAATACGGTTATC
CACAGAATCAGGGGATAACGCAGGAAAGAACATGTGAGCAAAAGGCCAGCAAAAGGCCAGGAACCGTAAA
AAGGCCGCGTTGCTGGCGTTTTTCCATAGGCTCCGCCCCCCTGACGAGCATCACAAAAATCGACGCTCAA
GTCAGAGGTGGCGAAACCCGACAGGACTATAAAGATACCAGGCGTTTCCCCCTGGAAGCTCCCTCGTGCG
CTCTCCTGTTCCGACCCTGCCGCTTACCGGATACCTGTCCGCCTTTCTCCCTTCGGGAAGCGTGGCGCTT
TCTCATAGCTCACGCTGTAGGTATCTCAGTTCGGTGTAGGTCGTTCGCTCCAAGCTGGGCTGTGTGCACG
AACCCCCCGTTCAGCCCGACCGCTGCGCCTTATCCGGTAACTATCGTCTTGAGTCCAACCCGGTAAGACA
CGACTTATCGCCACTGGCAGCAGCCACTGGTAACAGGATTAGCAGAGCGAGGTATGTAGGCGGTGCTACA
GAGTTCTTGAAGTGGTGGCCTAACTACGGCTACACTAGAAGAACAGTATTTGGTATCTGCGCTCTGCTGA
AGCCAGTTACCTTCGGAAAAAGAGTTGGTAGCTCTTGATCCGGCAAACAAACCACCGCTGGTAGCGGTGG
TTTTTTTGTTTGCAAGCAGCAGATTACGCGCAGAAAAAAAGGATCTCAAGAAGATCCTTTGATCTTTTCT
ACGGGGTCTGACGCTCAGTGGAACCGCCCGCGTTTCTTCCTTTTCCCCACCCCACCCCCCAAGTTCGGGT
GAAGGCCCAGGGCTCGCAGCCAACGTCGGGGCGGCAGGCCCTGCCATAGCAGATCTGCGCAGCTGGGGCT
CTAGGGGGTATCCCC
[124 nt withheld, positions 2859-2982]
C
[91 nt withheld, positions 2984-3074]
A
[49 nt withheld, positions 3076-3124]
CCTTTGACGTTGGAGTCCACG
